>Addgene plasmid #138376 | pCAGGS-4580NES | depositor full sequence | sequence record 267218 | pCAGGS-4580NES sequence 7363 bps
GTCGATCGACATTGATTATTGACTAGTTATTAATAGTAATCAATTACGGGGTCATTAGTTCATAGCCCAT
ATATGGAGTTCCGCGTTACATAACTTACGGTAAATGGCCCGCCTGGCTGACCGCCCAACGACCCCCGCCC
ATTGACGTCAATAATGACGTATGTTCCCATAGTAACGCCAATAGGGACTTTCCATTGACGTCAATGGGTG
GACTATTTACGGTAAACTGCCCACTTGGCAGTACATCAAGTGTATCATATGCCAAGTACGCCCCCTATTG
ACGTCAATGACGGTAAATGGCCCGCCTGGCATTATGCCCAGTACATGACCTTATGGGACTTTCCTACTTG
GCAGTACATCTACGTATTAGTCATCGCTATTACCATGGGTCGAGGTGAGCCCCACGTTCTGCTTCACTCT
CCCCATCTCCCCCCCCTCCCCACCCCCAATTTTGTATTTATTTATTTTTTAATTATTTTGTGCAGCGATG
GGGGCGGGGGGGGGGGGGGCGCGCGCCAGGCGGGGCGGGGCGGGGGCGAGGGCGGGGCGGGGCGAGGCGG
AGAGGTGCGGCGGCAGCCAATCAGAGCGGCGCGCTCCGAAAGTTTCCTTTTATGGCGAGGCGGCGGCGGC
GGCGGCCCTATAAAAAGCGAAGCGCGCGGCGGGCGGGAGTCGCTGCGTTGCCTTCGCCCCGTGCCCCGCT
CCGCGCCGCCTCGCGCCGCCCGCCCCGGCTCTGACTGACCGCGTTACTCCCACAGGTGAGCGGGCGGGAC
GGCCCTTCTCCTCCGGGCTGTAATTAGCGCTTGGTTTAATGACGGCTCGTTTCTTTTCTGTGGCTGCGTG
AAAGCCTTAAAGGGCTCCGGGAGGGCCCTTTGTGCGGGGGGGAGCGGCTCGGGGGGTGCGTGCGTGTGTG
TGTGCGTGGGGAGCGCCGCGTGCGGCCCGCGCTGCCCGGCGGCTGTGAGCGCTGCGGGCGCGGCGCGGGG
CTTTGTGCGCTCCGCGTGTGCGCGAGGGGAGCGCGGCCGGGGGCGGTGCCCCGCGGTGCGGGGGGGCTGC
GAGGGGAACAAAGGCTGCGTGCGGGGTGTGTGCGTGGGGGGGTGAGCAGGGGGTGTGGGCGCGGCGGTCG
GGCTGTAACCCCCCCCTGCACCCCCCTCCCCGAGTTGCTGAGCACGGCCCGGCTTCGGGTGCGGGGCTCC
GTGCGGGGCGTGGCGCGGGGCTCGCCGTGCCGGGCGGGGGGTGGCGGCAGGTGGGGGTGCCGGGCGGGGC
GGGGCCGCCTCGGGCCGGGGAGGGCTCGGGGGAGGGGCGCGGCGGCCCCGGAGCGCCGGCGGCTGTCGAG
GCGCGGCGAGCCGCAGCCATTGCCTTTTATGGTAATCGTGCGAGAGGGCGCAGGGACTTCCTTTGTCCCA
AATCTGGCGGAGCCGAAATCTGGGAGGCGCCGCCGCACCCCCTCTAGCGGGCGCGGGCGAAGCGGTGCGG
CGCCGGCAGGAAGGAAATGGGCGGGGAGGGCCTTCGTGCGTCGCCGCGCCGCCGTCCCCTTCTCCATCTC
CAGCCTCGGGGCTGCCGCAGGGGGACGGCTGCCTTCGGGGGGGACGGGGCAGGGCGGGGTTCGGCTTCTG
GCGTGTGACCGGCGGCTCTAGCTAGAGCCTCTGCTAACCATGTTCATGCCTTCTTCTTTTTCCTACAGCT
CCTGGGCAACGTGCTGGTTGTTGTGCTGTCTCATCATTTTGGCAAGAATTCGCCGCCACCATGGTGAGCG
AGCTGATTAAGGAGAACATGCACATGAAGCTGTACATGGAGGGCACCGTGAACAACCACCACTTCAAGTG
CACATCCGAGGGCGAAGGCAAGCCCTACGAGGGCACCCAGACCATGAGAATCAAGGCGGTCGAGGGCGGC
CCTCTCCCCTTCGCCTTCGACATCCTGGCTACCAGCTTCATGTACGGCAGCAAAACCTTCATCAACCACA
CCCAGGGCATCCCCGACTTCTTTAAGCAGTCCTTCCCCGAGGGCTTCACATGGGAGAGAGTCACCACATA
CGAAGACGGGGGCGTGCTGACCGCTACCCAGGACACCAGCCTCCAGGACGGCTGCCTCATCTACAACGTC
AAGATCAGAGGGGTGAACTTCCCATCCAACGGCCCTGTGATGCAGAAGAAAACACTCGGCTGGGAGGCCT
CCACCGAGACCCTGTACCCCGCTGACGGCGGCCTGGAAGGCAGAGCCGACATGGCCCTGAAGCTCGTGGG
CGGGGGCCACCTGATCTGCAACTTGAAGACCACATACAGATCCAAGAAACCCGCTAAGAACCTCAAGATG
CCCGGCGTCTACTATGTGGACAGAAGACTGGAAAGAATCAAGGAGGCCGACAAAGAGACCTACGTCGAGC
AGCACGAGGTGGCTGTGGCCAGATACTGCGACCTCCCTAGCAAACTGGGGCACAGACTCGAGAAGTTTTC
TCAAGAACAGATCGGCGAAAACATTGTGTGCAGGGTCATTTGTACCACGGGTCAAATTCCCATCCGAGAT
TTGTCAGCTGATATTTCACAAGTGCTTAAGGAAAAACGATCCATAAAGAAAGTTTGGACATTTGGTAGAA
ACCCAGCCTGTGACTATCATTTAGGAAACATTTCAAGACTGTCAAATAAGCATTTCCAAATACTACTAGG
AGAAGACGGTAACCTTTTATTGAATGACATTTCCACTAATGGGACCTGGTTAAATGGGCAAAAAGTCGAG
AAGAACAGCAATCAGTTACTGTCCCAAGGTGATGAAATAACCGTTGGTGTAGGCGTGGAATCAGATATTT
TATCTCTGGTCATTTTCATAAACGACAAATTTAAGCAGTGCCTGGAGCAGAACAAAGTTGATCGCGGTAC
CAGTGCTGGTGGTAGTGCTGGTGGTAGTGCTGGTGGTAGTGCTGGTGGTAGTGCTGGTGGTTCCGGCAGT
GCTGGTGGTAGTGCTGGTGGTAGTACCAGTGCTGGTGGTAGTGCTGGTGGTAGTGCTGGTGGTAGTGCTG
GTGGTAGTGCTGGTGGTTCCGGCAGTGCTGGTGGTAGTGCTGGTGGTAGTACCAGTGCTGGTGGTAGTGC
TGGTGGTAGTGCTGGTGGTAGTGCTGGTGGTAGTGCTGGTGGTTCCGGCAGTGCTGGTGGTAGTGCTGGT
GGTAGTACCAGTGCTGGTGGTAGTGCTGGTGGTAGTGCTGGTGGTAGTGCTGGTGGTAGTGCTGGTGGTT
CCGGCAGTGCTGGTGGTAGTGCTGGTGGTAGTACCAGTGCTGGTGGTAGTGCTGGTGGTAGTGCTGGTGG
TAGTGCTGGTGGTAGTGCTGGTGGTTCCGGCAGTGCTGGTGGTAGTGCTGGTGGTAGTACCAGTGCTGGT
GGTAGTGCTGGTGGTAGTGCTGGTGGTAGTGCTGGTGGTAGTGCTGGTGGTTCCGGCAGTGCTGGTGGTA
GTGCTGGTGGTAGTACCAGTGCTGGTGGTAGTGCTGGTGGTAGTGCTGGTGGTAGTGCTGGTGGTAGTGC
TGGTGGTTCCGGCAGTGCTGGTGGTAGTGCTGGTGGTAGTACCAGTGCTGGTGGTAGTGCTGGTGGTAGT
GCTGGTGGTAGTGCTGGTGGTAGTGCTGGTGGTTCCGGAATGGTGAGTGTGATTAAACCAGAGATGAAGA
TGAGGTACTACATGGACGGCTCCGTCAATGGGCATGAGTTCACAATTGAAGGTGAAGGCACAGGCAGACC
TTACGAGGGACATCAAGAGATGACACTACGCGTCACAATGGCCGAGGGCGGGCCAATGCCTTTCGCGTTT
GACTTAGTGTCACACGTGTTCTGTTACGGCCACAGAGTATTTACTAAATATCCAGAAGAGATACCAGACT
ATTTCAAACAAGCATTTCCTGAAGGCCTGTCATGGGAAAGGTCGTTGGAGTTCGAAGATGGTGGGTCCGC
TTCAGTCAGTGCGCATATAAGCCTTAGAGGAAACACCTTCTACCACAAATCCAAATTTACTGGGGTTAAC
TTTCCTGCCGATGGTCCTATCATGCAAAACCAAAGTGTTGATTGGGAGCCATCAACCGAGAAAATTACTG
CCAGCGACGGAGTTCTGAAGGGTGATGTTACGATGTACCTAAAACTTGAAGGAGGCGGCAATCACAAATG
CCAATTCAAGACTACTTACAAGGCGGCAAAAGAGATTCTTGAAATGCCAGGAGACCATTACATCGGCCAT
CGCCTCGTCAGGAAAACCGAAGGCAACATTACTGAGCAGGTAGAAGATGCAGTAGCTCATTCCGCGGCCG
CAGACAGTGTCAAGACCCCCGAGGATGAAGGCAACCCACTGCTAGAGCAATTGGAGAAGAAGTCTAGACT
GCAGCTGCCTCCTCTGGAACGCCTGACTCTGGATTAAGTCGACGGATCTTTTTCCCTCTGCCAAAAATTA
TGGGGACATCATGAAGCCCCTTGAGCATCTGACTTCTGGCTAATAAAGGAAATTTATTTTCATTGCAATA
GTGTGTTGGAATTTTTTGTGTCTCTCACTCGGAAGGACATATGGGAGGGCAAATCATTTAAAACATCAGA
ATGAGTATTTGGTTTAGAGTTTGGCAACATATGCCATATGCTGGCTGCCATGAACAAAGGTGGCTATAAA
GAGGTCATCAGTATATGAAACAGCCCCCTGCTGTCCATTCCTTATTCCATAGAAAAGCCTTGACTTGAGG
TTAGATTTTTTTTTATATTTTGTTTGTGTTATTTTTTTCTTTAACATCCCTAAAATTTTCCTTACATGTT
TTACTAGCCAGATTTTTCCTCCTCTCCTGACTACTCCCAGTCATAGCTGTCCCTCTTCTCTTATGAAGAT
CCCTCGACCTGCAGCCCAAGCTTGGCGTAATCATGGTCATAGCTGTTTCCTGTGTGAAATTGTTATCCGC
TCACAATTCCACACAACATACGAGCCGGAAGCATAAAGTGTAAAGCCTGGGGTGCCTAATGAGTGAGCTA
ACTCACATTAATTGCGTTGCGCTCACTGCCCGCTTTCCAGTCGGGAAACCTGTCGTGCCAGCGGATCCGC
ATCTCAATTAGTCAGCAACCATAGTCCCGCCCCTAACTCCGCCCATCCCGCCCCTAACTCCGCCCAGTTC
CGCCCATTCTCCGCCCCATGGCTGACTAATTTTTTTTATTTATGCAGAGGCCGAGGCCGCCTCGGCCTCT
GAGCTATTCCAGAAGTAGTGAGGAGGCTTTTTTGGAGGCCTAGGCTTTTGCAAAAAGCTAACTTGTTTAT
TGCAGCTTATAATGGTTACAAATAAAGCAATAGCATCACAAATTTCACAAATAAAGCATTTTTTTCACTG
CATTCTAGTTGTGGTTTGTCCAAACTCATCAATGTATCTTATCATGTCTGGATCCGCTGCATTAATGAAT
CGGCCAACGCGCGGGGAGAGGCGGTTTGCGTATTGGGCGCTCTTCCGCTTCCTCGCTCACTGACTCGCTG
CGCTCGGTCGTTCGGCTGCGGCGAGCGGTATCAGCTCACTCAAAGGCGGTAATACGGTTATCCACAGAAT
CAGGGGATAACGCAGGAAAGAACATGTGAGCAAAAGGCCAGCAAAAGGCCAGGAACCGTAAAAAGGCCGC
GTTGCTGGCGTTTTTCCATAGGCTCCGCCCCCCTGACGAGCATCACAAAAATCGACGCTCAAGTCAGAGG
TGGCGAAACCCGACAGGACTATAAAGATACCAGGCGTTTCCCCCTGGAAGCTCCCTCGTGCGCTCTCCTG
TTCCGACCCTGCCGCTTACCGGATACCTGTCCGCCTTTCTCCCTTCGGGAAGCGTGGCGCTTTCTCAATG
CTCACGCTGTAGGTATCTCAGTTCGGTGTAGGTCGTTCGCTCCAAGCTGGGCTGTGTGCACGAACCCCCC
GTTCAGCCCGACCGCTGCGCCTTATCCGGTAACTATCGTCTTGAGTCCAACCCGGTAAGACACGACTTAT
CGCCACTGGCAGCAGCCACTGGTAACAGGATTAGCAGAGCGAGGTATGTAGGCGGTGCTACAGAGTTCTT
GAAGTGGTGGCCTAACTACGGCTACACTAGAAGGACAGTATTTGGTATCTGCGCTCTGCTGAAGCCAGTT
ACCTTCGGAAAAAGAGTTGGTAGCTCTTGATCCGGCAAACAAACCACCGCTGGTAGCGGTGGTTTTTTTG
TTTGCAAGCAGCAGATTACGCGCAGAAAAAAAGGATCTCAAGAAGATCCTTTGATCTTTTCTACGGGGTC
TGACGCTCAGTGGAACGAAAACTCACGTTAAGGGATTTTGGTCATGAGATTATCAAAAAGGATCTTCACC
TAGATCCTTTTAAATTAAAAATGAAGTTTTAAATCAATCTAAAGTATATATGAGTAAACTTGGTCTGACA
GTTACCAATGCTTAATCAGTGAGGCACCTATCTCAGCGATCTGTCTATTTCGTTCATCCATAGTTGCCTG
ACTCCCCGTCGTGTAGATAACTACGATACGGGAGGGCTTACCATCTGGCCCCAGTGCTGCAATGATACCG
CGAGACCCACGCTCACCGGCTCCAGATTTATCAGCAATAAACCAGCCAGCCGGAAGGGCCGAGCGCAGAA
GTGGTCCTGCAACTTTATCCGCCTCCATCCAGTCTATTAATTGTTGCCGGGAAGCTAGAGTAAGTAGTTC
GCCAGTTAATAGTTTGCGCAACGTTGTTGCCATTGCTACAGGCATCGTGGTGTCACGCTCGTCGTTTGGT
ATGGCTTCATTCAGCTCCGGTTCCCAACGATCAAGGCGAGTTACATGATCCCCCATGTTGTGCAAAAAAG
CGGTTAGCTCCTTCGGTCCTCCGATCGTTGTCAGAAGTAAGTTGGCCGCAGTGTTATCACTCATGGTTAT
GGCAGCACTGCATAATTCTCTTACTGTCATGCCATCCGTAAGATGCTTTTCTGTGACTGGTGAGTACTCA
ACCAAGTCATTCTGAGAATAGTGTATGCGGCGACCGAGTTGCTCTTGCCCGGCGTCAATACGGGATAATA
CCGCGCCACATAGCAGAACTTTAAAAGTGCTCATCATTGGAAAACGTTCTTCGGGGCGAAAACTCTCAAG
GATCTTACCGCTGTTGAGATCCAGTTCGATGTAACCCACTCGTGCACCCAACTGATCTTCAGCATCTTTT
ACTTTCACCAGCGTTTCTGGGTGAGCAAAAACAGGAAGGCAAAATGCCGCAAAAAAGGGAATAAGGGCGA
CACGGAAATGTTGAATACTCATACTCTTCCTTTTTCAATATTATTGAAGCATTTATCAGGGTTATTGTCT
CATGAGCGGATACATATTTGAATGTATTTAGAAAAATAAACAAATAGGGGTTCCGCGCACATTTCCCCGA
AAAGTGCCACCTG
Features (pLannotate 1.2.2; 19 found; start..end, strand, type, name):
      8..387     +  enhancer       CMV enhancer: human cytomegalovirus immediate early enhancer
    390..665     +  promoter       chicken β-actin promoter: No description available
    666..1678    +  intron         chimeric intron: chimera between introns from chicken β-actin and rabbit β-globin
   1741..2436    +  CDS            mKate2: mKate2 is a basic (constitutively fluorescent) red fluorescent protein published in 2009, derived from Entacmaea quadricolor. It is reported to be a rapidly-maturing monomer with moderate acid sensitivity.
   2437..2865    +  CDS            RAD53 (fragment): RAD53_YEAST - Also known as MEC2, SAD1, SPK1. Experimental evidence at protein level: Swiss-Prot protein existence level 1. Controls S-phase checkpoint as well as G1 and G2 DNA damage checkpoints. Phosphorylates proteins on serine, threonine, and tyrosine. Prevents entry into anaphase and mitotic exit after DNA damage via regulation of the Polo kinase CDC5. Seems to be involved in the phosphorylation of RPH1. From Saccharomyces cerevisiae (strain ATCC 204508 / S288c) (Baker's yeast).
   3610..4263    +  CDS            mKO&kappa;: mKO&kappa; is a basic (constitutively fluorescent) orange fluorescent protein published in 2008, derived from Verrillofungia concinna. It has low acid sensitivity.
   4273..4332    +  CDS            JDP2 (fragment): JDP2_HUMAN - Experimental evidence at protein level: Swiss-Prot protein existence level 1. Component of the AP-1 transcription factor that represses transactivation mediated by the Jun family of proteins. Involved in a variety of transcriptional responses associated with AP-1 such as UV- induced apoptosis, cell differentiation, tumorigenesis and antitumogeneris. Can also function as a repressor by recruiting histone deacetylase 3/HDAC3 to the promoter region of JUN. May control transcription via direct regulation of the modification of histones and the assembly of chromatin. From Homo sapiens
   4452..4507    +  polyA_signal   β-globin poly(A) signal: rabbit β-globin polyadenylation signal (Gil and Proudfoot, 1987)
   4890..4906    -  protein_bind   lac operator: The lac repressor binds to the lac operator to inhibit transcription in E. coli. This inhibition can be relieved by adding lactose or isopropyl-β-D-thiogalactopyranoside (IPTG). lac repressor encoded by lacI
   4914..4944    -  promoter       lac promoter: promoter for the E. coli lac operon
   4959..4980    -  protein_bind   CAP binding site: CAP binding activates transcription in the presence of cAMP. E. coli catabolite activator protein
   4993..5032    -  CDS            lacI (fragment): lac repressor; lacI; The lac repressor binds to the lac operator to inhibit transcription in E. coli. This inhibition can be relieved by adding lactose or isopropyl-β-D-thiogalactopyranoside (IPTG).
   5039..5061    +  promoter       SV40 promoter (fragment): SV40 enhancer and early promoter
   5085..5220    +  rep_origin     SV40 ori: SV40 origin of replication
   5240..5374    +  polyA_signal   SV40 poly(A) signal: SV40 polyadenylation signal
   5376..5430    -  CDS            lacI (fragment): lac repressor; lacI; The lac repressor binds to the lac operator to inhibit transcription in E. coli. This inhibition can be relieved by adding lactose or isopropyl-β-D-thiogalactopyranoside (IPTG).
   5613..6201    -  rep_origin     ori: high-copy-number ColE1/pMB1/pBR322/pUC origin of replication
   6372..7232    -  CDS            AmpR: β-lactamase; bla; confers resistance to ampicillin, carbenicillin, and related antibiotics
   7233..7337    -  promoter       AmpR promoter: bla
