>Addgene plasmid #138376 | pCAGGS-4580NES | addgene full sequence | sequence record 273572 | Addgene Partial NGS Result
GACATTGATTATTGACTAGTTATTAATAGTAATCAATTACGGGGTCATTAGTTCATAGCCCATATATGGA
GTTCCGCGTTACATAACTTACGGTAAATGGCCCGCCTGGCTGACCGCCCAACGACCCCCGCCCATTGACG
TCAATAATGACGTATGTTCCCATAGTAACGCCAATAGGGACTTTCCATTGACGTCAATGGGTGGAGTATT
TACGGTAAACTGCCCACTTGGCAGTACATCAAGTGTATCATATGCCAAGTACGCCCCCTATTGACGTCAA
TGACGGTAAATGGCCCGCCTGGCATTATGCCCAGTACATGACCTTATGGGACTTTCCTACTTGGCAGTAC
ATCTACGTATTAGTCATCGCTATTACCATGGTCGAGGTGAGCCCCACGTTCTGCTTCACTCTCCCCATCT
CCCCCCCCTCCCCACCCCCAATTTTGTATTTATTTATTTTTTAATTATTTTGTGCAGCGATGGGGGCGGG
GGGGGCGAGGCGGAGAGGTGCGGCGGCAGCCAATCAGAGCGGCGCGCTCCGAAAGTTTCCTTTTATGGCG
AGGCGGCGGCGGCGGCGGCCCTATAAAAAGCGAAGCGCGCGGCGGGCGGGAGTCGCTGCGCGCTGCCTTC
GCCCCGTGCCCCGCTCCGCCGCCGCCTCGCGCCGCCCGCCCCGGCTCTGACTGACCGCGTTACTCCCACA
GGTGAGCGGGCGGGACGGCCCTTCTCCTCCGGGCTGTAATTAGCGCTTGGTTTAATGACGGCTTGTTTCT
TTTCTGTGGCTGCGTGAAAGCCTTGAGGGGCTCCGGGAGGGCCCTTTGTGCGGGGGGAGCGGCTCGGGGG
GTGCGTGCGTGTGTGTGTGCGTGGGGAGCGCCGCGTGCGGCTCCGCGCTGCCCGGCGGCTGTGAGCGCTG
CGGGCGCGGCGCGGGGCTTTGTGCGCTCCGCAGTGTGCGCGAGGGGAGCGCGGCCGGGGGCGGTGCCCCG
CGGTGCGGGGGGGGCTGCGAGGGGAACAAAGGCTGCGTGCGGGGTGTGTGCGTGGGGGGGTGAGCAGGGG
GTGTGGGCGCGTCGGTCGGGCTGCAACCCCCCCTGCACCCCCCTCCCCGAGTTGCTGAGCACGGCCCGGC
TTCGGGTGCGGGGCTCCGTACGGGGCGTGGCGCGGGGCTCGCCGTGCCGGGCGGGGGGTGGCGGCAGGTG
GGGGTGCCGGGCGGGGCGGGGCCGCCTCGGGCCGGGGAGGGCTCGGGGGAGGGGCGCGGCGGCCCCCGGA
GCGCCGGCGGCTGTCGAGGCGCGGCGAGCCGCAGCCATTGCCTTTTATGGTAATCGTGCGAGAGGGCGCA
GGGACTTCCTTTGTCCCAAATCTGTGCGGAGCCGAAATCTGGGAGGCGCCGCCGCACCCCCTCTAGCGGG
CGCGGGGCGAAGCGGTGCGGCGCCGGCAGGAAGGAAATGGGCGGGGAGGGCCTTCGTGCGTCGCCGCGCC
GCCGTCCCCTTCTCCCTCTCCAGCCTCGGGGCTGTCCGCGGGGGGACGGCTGCCTTCGGGGGGGACGGGG
CAGGGCGGGGTTCGGCTTCTGGCGTGTGACCGGCGGCTCTAGCTAGAGCCTCTGCTAACCATGTTCATGC
CTTCTTCTTTTTCCTACAGCTCCTGGGCAACGTGCTGGTTATTGTGCTGTCTCATCATTTTGGCAAGAAT
TCGCCGCCACCATGGTGAGCGAGCTGATTAAGGAGAACATGCACATGAAGCTGTACATGGAGGGCACCGT
GAACAACCACCACTTCAAGTGCACATCCGAGGGCGAAGGCAAGCCCTACGAGGGCACCCAGACCATGAGA
ATCAAGGCGGTCGAGGGCGGCCCTCTCCCCTTCGCCTTCGACATCCTGGCTACCAGCTTCATGTACGGCA
GCAAAACCTTCATCAACCACACCCAGGGCATCCCCGACTTCTTTAAGCAGTCCTTCCCCGAGGGCTTCAC
ATGGGAGAGAGTCACCACATACGAAGACGGGGGCGTGCTGACCGCTACCCAGGACACCAGCCTCCAGGAC
GGCTGCCTCATCTACAACGTCAAGATCAGAGGGGTGAACTTCCCATCCAACGGCCCTGTGATGCAGAAGA
AAACACTCGGCTGGGAGGCCTCCACCGAGACCCTGTACCCCGCTGACGGCGGCCTGGAAGGCAGAGCCGA
CATGGCCCTGAAGCTCGTGGGCGGGGGCCACCTGATCTGCAACTTGAAGACCACATACAGATCCAAGAAA
CCCGCTAAGAACCTCAAGATGCCCGGCGTCTACTATGTGGACAGAAGACTGGAAAGAATCAAGGAGGCCG
ACAAAGAGACCTACGTCGAGCAGCACGAGGTGGCTGTGGCCAGATACTGCGACCTCCCTAGCAAACTGGG
GCACAGACTCGAGAAGTTTTCTCAAGAACAGATCGGCGAAAACATTGTGTGCAGGGTCATTTGTACCACG
GGTCAAATTCCCATCCGAGATTTGTCAGCTGATATTTCACAAGTGCTTAAGGAAAAACGATCCATAAAGA
AAGTTTGGACATTTGGTAGAAACCCAGCCTGTGACTATCATTTAGGAAACATTTCAAGACTGTCAAATAA
GCATTTCCAAATACTACTAGGAGAAGACGGTAACCTTTTATTGAATGACATTTCCACTAATGGGACCTGG
TTAAATGGGCAAAAAGTCGAGAAGAACAGCAATCAGTTACTGTCCCAAGGTGATGAAATAACCGTTGGTG
TAGGCGTGGAATCAGATATTTTATCTCTGGTCATTTTCATAAACGACAAATTTAAGCAGTGCCTGGAGCA
GAACAAAGTTGATCGCGGTACCAGTGCTGGTGGTAGTGCTGGTGGTAGTGCTGGTGGTAGTGCTGGTGGT
AGTGCTGGTGGTTCCGGCAGTGCTGGTGGTAGTGCTGGTGGTAGTACCAGTGCTGGTGGTAGTGCTGGTG
GTAGTGCTGGTGGTAGTGCTGGTGGTAGTGCTGGTGGTTCCGGAATGGTGAGTGTGATTAAACCAGAGAT
GAAGATGAGGTACTACATGGACGGCTCCGTCAATGGGCATGAGTTCACAATTGAAGGTGAAGGCACAGGC
AGACCTTACGAGGGACATCAAGAGATGACACTACGCGTCACAATGGCCGAGGGCGGGCCAATGCCTTTCG
CGTTTGACTTAGTGTCACACGTGTTCTGTTACGGCCACAGAGTATTTACTAAATATCCAGAAGAGATACC
AGACTATTTCAAACAAGCATTTCCTGAAGGCCTGTCATGGGAAAGGTCGTTGGAGTTCGAAGATGGTGGG
TCCGCTTCAGTCAGTGCGCATATAAGCCTTAGAGGAAACACCTTCTACCACAAATCCAAATTTACTGGGG
TTAACTTTCCTGCCGATGGTCCTATCATGCAAAACCAAAGTGTTGATTGGGAGCCATCAACCGAGAAAAT
TACTGCCAGCGACGGAGTTCTGAAGGGTGATGTTACGATGTACCTAAAACTTGAAGGAGGCGGCAATCAC
AAATGCCAATTCAAGACTACTTACAAGGCGGCAAAAGAGATTCTTGAAATGCCAGGAGACCATTACATCG
GCCATCGCCTCGTCAGGAAAACCGAAGGCAACATTACTGAGCAGGTAGAAGATGCAGTAGCTCATTCCGC
GGCCGCAGACAGTGTCAAGACCCCCGAGGATGAAGGCAACCCACTGCTAGAGCAATTGGAGAAGAAGTCT
AGACTGCAGCTGCCTCCTCTGGAACGCCTGACTCTGGATTAAGTCGACGGATCTTTTTCCCTCTGCCAAA
AATTATGGGGACATCATGAAGCCCCTTGAGCATCTGACTTCTGGCTAATAAAGGAAATTTATTTTCATTG
CAATAGTGTGTTGGAATTTTTTGTGTCTCTCACTCGGAAGGACATATGGGAGGGCAAATCATTTAAAACA
TCAGAATGAGTATTTGGTTTAGAGTTTGGCAACATATGCCCATATGCTGGCTGCCATGAACAAAGGTTGG
CTATAAAGAGGTCATCAGTATATGAAACAGCCCCCTGCTGTCCATTCCTTATTCCATAGAAAAGCCTTGA
CTTGAGGTTAGATTTTTTTTATATTTTGTTTTGTGTTATTTTTTTCTTTAACATCCCTAAAATTTTCCTT
ACATGTTTTACTAGCCAGATTTTTCCTCCTCTCCTGACTACTCCCAGTCATAGCTGTCCCTCTTCTCTTA
TGGAGATCCCTCGACCTGCAGCCCAAGCTTGGCGTAATCATGGTCATAGCTGTTTCCTGTGTGAAATTGT
TATCCGCTCACAATTCCACACAACATACGAGCCGGAAGCATAAAGTGTAAAGCCTGGGGTGCCTAATGAG
TGAGCTAACTCACATTAATTGCGTTGCGCTCACTGCCCGCTTTCCAGTCGGGAAACCTGTCGTGCCAGCG
GATCCGCATCTCAATTAGTCAGCAACCATAGTCCCGCCCCTAACTCCGCCCATCCCGCCCCTAACTCCGC
CCAGTTCCGCCCATTCTCCGCCCCATGGCTGACTAATTTTTTTTATTTATGCAGAGGCCGAGGCCGCCTC
GGCCTCTGAGCTATTCCAGAAGTAGTGAGGAGGCTTTTTTGGAGGCCTAGGCTTTTGCAAAAAGCTAACT
TGTTTATTGCAGCTTATAATGGTTACAAATAAAGCAATAGCATCACAAATTTCACAAATAAAGCATTTTT
TTCACTGCATTCTAGTTGTGGTTTGTCCAAACTCATCAATGTATCTTATCATGTCTGGATCCGCTGCATT
AATGAATCGGCCAACGCGCGGGGAGAGGCGGTTTGCGTATTGGGCGCTCTTCCGCTTCCTCGCTCACTGA
CTCGCTGCGCTCGGTCGTTCGGCTGCGGCGAGCGGTATCAGCTCACTCAAAGGCGGTAATACGGTTATCC
ACAGAATCAGGGGATAACGCAGGAAAGAACATGTGAGCAAAAGGCCAGCAAAAGGCCAGGAACCGTAAAA
AGGCCGCGTTGCTGGCGTTTTTCCATAGGCTCCGCCCCCCTGACGAGCATCACAAAAATCGACGCTCAAG
TCAGAGGTGGCGAAACCCGACAGGACTATAAAGATACCAGGCGTTTCCCCCTGGAAGCTCCCTCGTGCGC
TCTCCTGTTCCGACCCTGCCGCTTACCGGATACCTGTCCGCCTTTCTCCCTTCGGGAAGCGTGGCGCTTT
CTCATAGCTCACGCTGTAGGTATCTCAGTTCGGTGTAGGTCGTTCGCTCCAAGCTGGGCTGTGTGCACGA
ACCCCCCGTTCAGCCCGACCGCTGCGCCTTATCCGGTAACTATCGTCTTGAGTCCAACCCGGTAAGACAC
GACTTATCGCCACTGGCAGCAGCCACTGGTAACAGGATTAGCAGAGCGAGGTATGTAGGCGGTGCTACAG
AGTTCTTGAAGTGGTGGCCTAACTACGGCTACACTAGAAGAACAGTATTTGGTATCTGCGCTCTGCTGAA
GCCAGTTACCTTCGGAAAAAGAGTTGGTAGCTCTTGATCCGGCAAACAAACCACCGCTGGTAGCGGTGGT
TTTTTTGTTTGCAAGCAGCAGATTACGCGCAGAAAAAAAGGATCTCAAGAAGATCCTTTGATCTTTTCTA
CGGGGTCTGACGCTCAGTGGAACGAAAACTCACGTTAAGGGATTTTGGTCATGAGATTATCAAAAAGGAT
CTTCACCTAGATCCTTTTAAATTAAAAATGAAGTTTTAAATCAATCTAAAGTATATATGAGTAAACTTGG
TCTGACAGTTACCAATGCTTAATCAGTGAGGCACCTATCTCAGCGATCTGTCTATTTCGTTCATCCATAG
TTGCCTGACTCCCCGTCGTGTAGATAACTACGATACGGGAGGGCTTACCATCTGGCCCCAGTGCTGCAAT
GATACCGCGAGACCCACGCTCACCGGCTCCAGATTTATCAGCAATAAACCAGCCAGCCGGAAGGGCCGAG
CGCAGAAGTGGTCCTGCAACTTTATCCGCCTCCATCCAGTCTATTAATTGTTGCCGGGAAGCTAGAGTAA
GTAGTTCGCCAGTTAATAGTTTGCGCAACGTTGTTGCCATTGCTACAGGCATCGTGGTGTCACGCTCGTC
GTTTGGTATGGCTTCATTCAGCTCCGGTTCCCAACGATCAAGGCGAGTTACATGATCCCCCATGTTGTGC
AAAAAAGCGGTTAGCTCCTTCGGTCCTCCGATCGTTGTCAGAAGTAAGTTGGCCGCAGTGTTATCACTCA
TGGTTATGGCAGCACTGCATAATTCTCTTACTGTCATGCCATCCGTAAGATGCTTTTCTGTGACTGGTGA
GTACTCAACCAAGTCATTCTGAGAATAGTGTATGCGGCGACCGAGTTGCTCTTGCCCGGCGTCAATACGG
GATAATACCGCGCCACATAGCAGAACTTTAAAAGTGCTCATCATTGGAAAACGTTCTTCGGGGCGAAAAC
TCTCAAGGATCTTACCGCTGTTGAGATCCAGTTCGATGTAACCCACTCGTGCACCCAACTGATCTTCAGC
ATCTTTTACTTTCACCAGCGTTTCTGGGTGAGCAAAAACAGGAAGGCAAAATGCCGCAAAAAAGGGAATA
AGGGCGACACGGAAATGTTGAATACTCATACTCTTCCTTTTTCAATATTATTGAAGCATTTATCAGGGTT
ATTGTCTCATGAGCGGATACATATTTGAATGTATTTAGAAAAATAAACAAATAGGGGTTCCGCGCACATT
TCCCCGAAAAGTGCCACCTGGGTCGATC
Features (pLannotate 1.2.2; 20 found; start..end, strand, type, name):
      1..380     +  enhancer       CMV enhancer: human cytomegalovirus immediate early enhancer
    382..495     +  promoter       chicken β-actin promoter (fragment): contains a 21-bp deletion relative to the standard chicken β-actin promoter
    483..608     +  promoter       chicken β-actin promoter (fragment): contains a 21-bp deletion relative to the standard chicken β-actin promoter
    609..1629    +  intron         chimeric intron: chimera between introns from chicken β-actin and rabbit β-globin
   1692..2387    +  CDS            mKate2: mKate2 is a basic (constitutively fluorescent) red fluorescent protein published in 2009, derived from Entacmaea quadricolor. It is reported to be a rapidly-maturing monomer with moderate acid sensitivity.
   2388..2816    +  CDS            RAD53 (fragment): RAD53_YEAST - Also known as MEC2, SAD1, SPK1. Experimental evidence at protein level: Swiss-Prot protein existence level 1. Controls S-phase checkpoint as well as G1 and G2 DNA damage checkpoints. Phosphorylates proteins on serine, threonine, and tyrosine. Prevents entry into anaphase and mitotic exit after DNA damage via regulation of the Polo kinase CDC5. Seems to be involved in the phosphorylation of RPH1. From Saccharomyces cerevisiae (strain ATCC 204508 / S288c) (Baker's yeast).
   2985..3638    +  CDS            mKO&kappa;: mKO&kappa; is a basic (constitutively fluorescent) orange fluorescent protein published in 2008, derived from Verrillofungia concinna. It has low acid sensitivity.
   3648..3707    +  CDS            JDP2 (fragment): JDP2_HUMAN - Experimental evidence at protein level: Swiss-Prot protein existence level 1. Component of the AP-1 transcription factor that represses transactivation mediated by the Jun family of proteins. Involved in a variety of transcriptional responses associated with AP-1 such as UV- induced apoptosis, cell differentiation, tumorigenesis and antitumogeneris. Can also function as a repressor by recruiting histone deacetylase 3/HDAC3 to the promoter region of JUN. May control transcription via direct regulation of the modification of histones and the assembly of chromatin. From Homo sapiens
   3827..3882    +  polyA_signal   β-globin poly(A) signal: rabbit β-globin polyadenylation signal (Gil and Proudfoot, 1987)
   4267..4283    -  protein_bind   lac operator: The lac repressor binds to the lac operator to inhibit transcription in E. coli. This inhibition can be relieved by adding lactose or isopropyl-β-D-thiogalactopyranoside (IPTG). lac repressor encoded by lacI
   4291..4321    -  promoter       lac promoter: promoter for the E. coli lac operon
   4336..4357    -  protein_bind   CAP binding site: CAP binding activates transcription in the presence of cAMP. E. coli catabolite activator protein
   4370..4409    -  CDS            lacI (fragment): lac repressor; lacI; The lac repressor binds to the lac operator to inhibit transcription in E. coli. This inhibition can be relieved by adding lactose or isopropyl-β-D-thiogalactopyranoside (IPTG).
   4416..4438    +  promoter       SV40 promoter (fragment): SV40 enhancer and early promoter
   4462..4597    +  rep_origin     SV40 ori: SV40 origin of replication
   4617..4751    +  polyA_signal   SV40 poly(A) signal: SV40 polyadenylation signal
   4753..4807    -  CDS            lacI (fragment): lac repressor; lacI; The lac repressor binds to the lac operator to inhibit transcription in E. coli. This inhibition can be relieved by adding lactose or isopropyl-β-D-thiogalactopyranoside (IPTG).
   4990..5578    -  rep_origin     ori: high-copy-number ColE1/pMB1/pBR322/pUC origin of replication
   5749..6609    -  CDS            AmpR: β-lactamase; bla; confers resistance to ampicillin, carbenicillin, and related antibiotics
   6610..6714    -  promoter       AmpR promoter: bla
