[The description below was written by a language model from this plasmid's Addgene catalogue record and pLannotate feature annotations shown in this document.]
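Description:
pCAGGS-4580NES is a mammalian expression plasmid on the pCAGGS backbone that encodes Booster-JNK, a red-shifted, genetically encoded FRET biosensor for JNK activity. It is propagated in E. coli through a high-copy ColE1/pUC-type origin and selected with ampicillin via the AmpR (β-lactamase) gene and its own promoter. The backbone also carries lac promoter/operator remnants, short lacI fragments, and an SV40 origin with an SV40 poly(A) signal. The SV40 origin can support episomal replication in cells expressing large T antigen.

The sensor is driven by the CAG promoter, made up of the CMV immediate-early enhancer, the chicken β-actin promoter and a chimeric β-actin/β-globin intron, and is terminated by the rabbit β-globin poly(A) signal. The annotated reading frame runs from the red fluorescent protein mKate2 into a fragment of yeast RAD53, then across an unannotated stretch into the orange fluorescent protein mKOκ, followed by a short fragment of human JDP2. This layout fits a single-chain kinase sensor in which the RAD53 fragment presumably acts as a phosphopeptide-binding domain and the JDP2 fragment as the JNK-related substrate or docking element. Phosphorylation would then alter energy transfer between mKOκ and mKate2, although the record does not assign these roles explicitly. The name implies a nuclear export signal, but none is annotated.

According to the associated publication title, the orange/red pair makes the sensor compatible with CFP/YFP-based FRET biosensors and blue-light optogenetic tools. The depositor sequence (7,363 nt) and the partial NGS assembly (6,748 nt) differ mainly in the length of the region between RAD53 and mKOκ, and both are shorter than the 7,563 bp listed in the catalogue.
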