Addgene plasmid #138376: pCAGGS-4580NES
Purpose: Booster-JNK, a Red-Shifted Genetically Encoded FRET Biosensor for JNK activity.
Depositing lab: Michiyuki Matsuda. Depositing organization: Kyoto University, Graduate School of Biostudies. Publication: Booster, a Red-Shifted Genetically Encoded Forster Resonance Energy Transfer (FRET) Biosensor Compatible with Cyan Fluorescent Protein/Yellow Fluorescent Protein-Based FRET Biosensors and Blue Light-Responsive Optogenetic Tools. Watabe T, Terai K, Sumiyama K, Matsuda M. ACS Sens. 2020 Feb 26. doi: 10.1021/acssensors.9b01941. PubMed 32101394.
Backbone
  Vector backbone: pCAGGS
  Backbone size w/o insert (bp): 4700
  Total vector size (bp): 7563
  Vector type: Mammalian Expression
Growth in bacteria
  Bacterial resistance: Ampicillin, 100 μg/mL
  Growth temperature: 37°C
  Growth strain: DH5alpha
  Copy number: Unknown
Gene/Insert
  Gene/Insert name: Booster-JNK
  Species: S. cerevisiae (budding yeast), Synthetic
  Insert size (bp): 2600
  Promoter: CAG
  Cloning method: Gateway Cloning
  Sequencing primers: 5′ pCAGGS-5
Terms and licenses: Academic/Nonprofit Terms; Industry Terms: Not Available to Industry
Depositor comments: Sequences are based on next-generation sequencing (NGS) results where indicated (Addgene NGS Result), or assembled from reference sequences and/or Sanger results (Addgene Assembled Sequence). Sequence provided by depositing laboratory may be theoretical/predicted or based on Sanger/NGS sequencing results. Discrepancies between sequencing results obtained by Addgene and the original sequence provided by the depositor may be present.
How to cite: pCAGGS-4580NES was a gift from Michiyuki Matsuda (Addgene plasmid # 138376 ; http://n2t.net/addgene:138376 ; RRID:Addgene_138376)
